>Addgene plasmid #19947 | pcDNA3-myc-Skp2 | addgene full sequence | sequence record 133140 | Addgene NGS result
CTTCCGCTTCCTCGCTCACTGACTCGCTGCGCTCGGTCGTTCGGCTGCGGCGAGCGGTATCAGCTCACTC
AAAGGCGGTAATACGGTTATCCACAGAATCAGGGGATAACGCAGGAAAGAACATGTGAGCAAAAGGCCAG
CAAAAGGCCAGGAACCGTAAAAAGGCCGCGTTGCTGGCGTTTTTCCATAGGCTCCGCCCCCCTGACGAGC
ATCACAAAAATCGACGCTCAAGTCAGAGGTGGCGAAACCCGACAGGACTATAAAGATACCAGGCGTTTCC
CCCTGGAAGCTCCCTCGTGCGCTCTCCTGTTCCGACCCTGCCGCTTACCGGATACCTGTCCGCCTTTCTC
CCTTCGGGAAGCGTGGCGCTTTCTCATAGCTCACGCTGTAGGTATCTCAGTTCGGTGTAGGTCGTTCGCT
CCAAGCTGGGCTGTGTGCACGAACCCCCCGTTCAGCCCGACCGCTGCGCCTTATCCGGTAACTATCGTCT
TGAGTCCAACCCGGTAAGACACGACTTATCGCCACTGGCAGCAGCCACTGGTAACAGGATTAGCAGAGCG
AGGTATGTAGGCGGTGCTACAGAGTTCTTGAAGTGGTGGCCTAACTACGGCTACACTAGAAGAACAGTAT
TTGGTATCTGCGCTCTGCTGAAGCCAGTTACCTTCGGAAAAAGAGTTGGTAGCTCTTGATCCGGCAAACA
AACCACCGCTGGTAGCGGTGGTTTTTTTGTTTGCAAGCAGCAGATTACGCGCAGAAAAAAAGGATCTCAA
GAAGATCCTTTGATCTTTTCTACGGGGTCTGACGCTCAGTGGAACGAAAACTCACGTTAAGGGATTTTGG
TCATGAGATTATCAAAAAGGATCTTCACCTAGATCCTTTTAAATTAAAAATGAAGTTTTAAATCAATCTA
AAGTATATATGAGTAAACTTGGTCTGACAGTTACCAATGCTTAATCAGTGAGGCACCTATCTCAGCGATC
TGTCTATTTCGTTCATCCATAGTTGCCTGACTCCCCGTCGTGTAGATAACTACGATACGGGAGGGCTTAC
CATCTGGCCCCAGTGCTGCAATGATACCGCGAGACCCACGCTCACCGGCTCCAGATTTATCAGCAATAAA
CCAGCCAGCCGGAAGGGCCGAGCGCAGAAGTGGTCCTGCAACTTTATCCGCCTCCATCCAGTCTATTAAT
TGTTGCCGGGAAGCTAGAGTAAGTAGTTCGCCAGTTAATAGTTTGCGCAACGTTGTTGCCATTGCTACAG
GCATCGTGGTGTCACGCTCGTCGTTTGGTATGGCTTCATTCAGCTCCGGTTCCCAACGATCAAGGCGAGT
TACATGATCCCCCATGTTGTGCAAAAAAGCGGTTAGCTCCTTCGGTCCTCCGATCGTTGTCAGAAGTAAG
TTGGCCGCAGTGTTATCACTCATGGTTATGGCAGCACTGCATAATTCTCTTACTGTCATGCCATCCGTAA
GATGCTTTTCTGTGACTGGTGAGTACTCAACCAAGTCATTCTGAGAATAGTGTATGCGGCGACCGAGTTG
CTCTTGCCCGGCGTCAATACGGGATAATACCGCGCCACATAGCAGAACTTTAAAAGTGCTCATCATTGGA
AAACGTTCTTCGGGGCGAAAACTCTCAAGGATCTTACCGCTGTTGAGATCCAGTTCGATGTAACCCACTC
GTGCACCCAACTGATCTTCAGCATCTTTTACTTTCACCAGCGTTTCTGGGTGAGCAAAAACAGGAAGGCA
AAATGCCGCAAAAAAGGGAATAAGGGCGACACGGAAATGTTGAATACTCATACTCTTCCTTTTTCAATAT
TATTGAAGCATTTATCAGGGTTATTGTCTCATGAGCGGATACATATTTGAATGTATTTAGAAAAATAAAC
AAATAGGGGTTCCGCGCACATTTCCCCGAAAAGTGCCACCTGACGTCGACGGATCGGGAGATCTCCCGAT
CCCCTATGGTGCACTCTCAGTACAATCTGCTCTGATGCCGCATAGTTAAGCCAGTATCTGCTCCCTGCTT
GTGTGTTGGAGGTCGCTGAGTAGTGCGCGAGCAAAATTTAAGCTACAACAAGGCAAGGCTTGACCGACAA
TTGCATGAAGAATCTGCTTAGGGTTAGGCGTTTTGCGCTGCTTCGCGATGTACGGGCCAGATATACGCGT
TGACATTGATTATTGACTAGTTATTAATAGTAATCAATTACGGGGTCATTAGTTCATAGCCCATATATGG
AGTTCCGCGTTACATAACTTACGGTAAATGGCCCGCCTGGCTGACCGCCCAACGACCCCCGCCCATTGAC
GTCAATAATGACGTATGTTCCCATAGTAACGCCAATAGGGACTTTCCATTGACGTCAATGGGTGGAGTAT
TTACGGTAAACTGCCCACTTGGCAGTACATCAAGTGTATCATATGCCAAGTACGCCCCCTATTGACGTCA
ATGACGGTAAATGGCCCGCCTGGCATTATGCCCAGTACATGACCTTATGGGACTTTCCTACTTGGCAGTA
CATCTACGTATTAGTCATCGCTATTACCATGGTGATGCGGTTTTGGCAGTACATCAATGGGCGTGGATAG
CGGTTTGACTCACGGGGATTTCCAAGTCTCCACCCCATTGACGTCAATGGGAGTTTGTTTTGGCACCAAA
ATCAACGGGACTTTCCAAAATGTCGTAACAACTCCGCCCCATTGACGCAAATGGGCGGTAGGCGTGTACG
GTGGGAGGTCTATATAAGCAGAGCTCTCTGGCTAACTAGAGAACCCACTGCTTACTGGCTTATCGAAATT
AATACGACTCACTATAGGGAGACCCAAGCTATGGAGCAAAAGCTCATCTCAGAGGAAGATCTGGAATTCC
CGGGGATCCCCATGGACGTATTTAAAACTCCCGGGCCTGCGGACGCTATGCACAGGAAGCACCTCCAGGA
GATTCCAGACCTGAGTAGCAACGTTGCCACCAGCTTCACGTGGGGATGGGATTCCAGCAAGACTTCTGAA
CTGCTGTCAGGCATGGGGGTCTCCGCCCTGGAGAAAGAGGAGCCCGACAGTGAGAACATCCCCCAGGAAC
TGCTCTCAAACCTGGGCCACCCGGAGAGCCCCCCACGGAAACGGCTGAAGAGCAAAGGGAGTGACAAAGA
CTTTGTGATTGTCCGCAGGCCTAAGCTAAATCGAGAGAACTTTCCAGGTGTTTCATGGGACTCCCTTCCG
GATGAGCTGCTCTTGGGAATCTTTTCCTGTCTGTGCCTCCCTGAGCTGCTAAAGGTCTCTGGTGTTTGTA
AGAGGTGGTATCGCCTAGCGTCTGATGAGTCTCTATGGCAGACCTTAGACCTCACAGGTAAAAATCTGCA
CCCGGATGTGACTGGTCGGTTGCTGTCTCAAGGGGTGATTGCCTTCCGCTGCCCACGATCATTTATGGAC
CAACCATTGGCTGAACATTTCAGCCCTTTTCGTGTACAGCACATGGACCTATCGAACTCAGTTATAGAAG
TGTCCACCCTCCACGGCATACTGTCTCAGTGTTCCAAGTTGCAGAATCTAAGCCTGGAAGGCCTGCGGCT
TTCGGATCCCATTGTCAATACTCTCGCAAAAAACTCAAATTTAGTGCGACTTAACCTTTCTGGGTGTTCT
GGATTCTCTGAATTTGCCCTGCAGACTTTGCTAAGCAGCTGTTCCAGACTGGATGAGCTGAACCTCTCCT
GGTGTTTTGATTTCACTGAAAAGCATGTACAGGTGGCTGTTGCGCATGTGTCAGAGACCATCACCCAGCT
GAATCTTAGCGGCTACAGAAAGAATCTCCAGAAATCAGATCTCTCTACTTTAGTTAGAAGATGCCCCAAT
CTTGTCCATCTAGACTTAAGTGATAGTGTCATGCTAAAGAATGACTGCTTTCAGGAAATTTTCCAGCTCA
ACTACCTCCAACACCTATCACTCAGTCGGTGCTATGATATAATACCTGAAACTTTACTTGAACTTGGAGA
AATTCCCACACTAAAAACACTACAAGTTTTTGGAATCGTGCCAGATGGTACCCTTCAACTGTTAAAGGAA
GCCCTTCCTCATCTACAGATTAATTGCTCCCATTTCACCACCATTGCCAGGCCAACTATTGGCAACAAAA
AGAACCAGGAGATATGGGGCATCAAATGCCGACTGACACTGCAAAAGCCCAGTTGTCTATGAAGTATTTA
TTGCAGGATGGTGTCTCGACGAGCTCTGCAGCCAAGCTAATTCCGGGCGAATTTCTTATGATTTATGATT
TTTATTATTAAATAAGTTATAAAAAAAATAAGTGTATACAAATTTTAAAGTGACTCTTAGGTTTTAAAAC
GAAAATTCTTATTCTTGAGTAACTCTTTCCTGTAGGTCAGGTTGCTTTCTCAGGTATAGCATGAGGTCGC
TCTTATTGACCACACCTCTACCGGCATGCCGGCAAGTGCACAAACAATACTTAAATAAATACTACTCAGT
AATAACCTATTTCTTAGCATTTTTGACGAAATTTGCTATTTTGTTAGAGTCTTTTACACCATTTGTCTCC
ACACCTCCGCTTACATCAACACCAATAACGCCATTTAATCTAAGCGCATCACCAACATTTTCTGGCGTCA
GTCCACCAGCTAACATAAAATGTAAGCTTCTCGAGCATGCATCTAGAGGGCCCTATTCTATAGTGTCACC
TAAATGCTAGAGCTCGCTGATCAGCCTCGACTGTGCCTTCTAGTTGCCAGCCATCTGTTGTTTGCCCCTC
CCCCGTGCCTTCCTTGACCCTGGAAGGTGCCACTCCCACTGTCCTTTCCTAATAAAATGAGGAAATTGCA
TCGCATTGTCTGAGTAGGTGTCATTCTATTCTGGGGGGTGGGGTGGGGCAGGACAGCAAGGGGGAGGATT
GGGAAGACAATAGCAGGCATGCTGGGGATGCGGTGGGCTCTATGGCTTCTGAGGCGGAAAGAACCAGCTG
GGGCTCTAGGGGGTATCCCC
[124 nt withheld, positions 4991-5114]
C
[91 nt withheld, positions 5116-5206]
A
[49 nt withheld, positions 5208-5256]
CCTTTGACGTTGGAGTCCACGTTCTTT
[37 nt withheld, positions 5284-5320]
ACCCTATCTCGGTCTATTCTTTTGATTTATAAGGGATTTTGCCGATTTCGGCCTATTGGTTAAAAAATGA
GCTGATTTAACAAAAATTTAACGCGAATTAATTCTGTGGAATGTGTGTCAGTTAGGGTGTGGAAAGTCCC
CAGGCTCCCCAGCAGGCAGAAGTATGCAAAGCATGCATCTCAATTAGTCAGCAACCAGGTGTGGAAAGTC
CCCAGGCTCCCCAGCAGGCAGAAGTATGCAAAGCATGCATCTCAATTAGTCAGCAACCATAGTCCCGCCC
CTAACTCCGCCCATCCCGCCCCTAACTCCGCCCAGTTCCGCCCATTCTCCGCCCCATGGCTGACTAATTT
TTTTTATTTATGCAGAGGCCGAGGCCGCCTCTGCCTCTGAGCTATTCCAGAAGTAGTGAGGAGGCTTTTT
TGGAGGCCTAGGCTTTTGCAAAAAGCTCCCGGGAGCTTGTATATCCATTTTCGGATCTGATCAAGAGACA
GGATGAGGATCGTTTCGCATGATTGAACAAGATGGATTGCACGCAGGTTCTCCGGCCGCTTGGGTGGAGA
GGCTATTCGGCTATGACTGGGCACAACAGACAATCGGCTGCTCTGATGCCGCCGTGTTCCGGCTGTCAGC
GCAGGGGCGCCCGGTTCTTTTTGTCAAGACCGACCTGTCCGGTGCCCTGAATGAACTGCAGGACGAGGCA
GCGCGGCTATCGTGGCTGGCCACGACGGGCGTTCCTTGCGCAGCTGTGCTCGACGTTGTCACTGAAGCGG
GAAGGGACTGGCTGCTATTGGGCGAAGTGCCGGGGCAGGATCTCCTGTCATCTCACCTTGCTCCTGCCGA
GAAAGTATCCATCATGGCTGATGCAATGCGGCGGCTGCATACGCTTGATCCGGCTACCTGCCCATTCGAC
CACCAAGCGAAACATCGCATCGAGCGAGCACGTACTCGGATGGAAGCCGGTCTTGTCGATCAGGATGATC
TGGACGAAGAGCATCAGGGGCTCGCGCCAGCCGAACTGTTCGCCAGGCTCAAGGCGCGCATGCCCGACGG
CGAGGATCTCGTCGTGACCCATGGCGATGCCTGCTTGCCGAATATCATGGTGGAAAATGGCCGCTTTTCT
GGATTCATCGACTGTGGCCGGCTGGGTGTGGCGGACCGCTATCAGGACATAGCGTTGGCTACCCGTGATA
TTGCTGAAGAGCTTGGCGGCGAATGGGCTGACCGCTTCCTCGTGCTTTACGGTATCGCCGCTCCCGATTC
GCAGCGCATCGCCTTCTATCGCCTTCTTGACGAGTTCTTCTGAGCGGGACTCTGGGGTTCGAAATGACCG
ACCAAGCGACGCCCAACCTGCCATCACGAGATTTCGATTCCACCGCCGCCTTCTATGAAAGGTTGGGCTT
CGGAATCGTTTTCCGGGACGCCGGCTGGATGATCCTCCAGCGCGGGGATCTCATGCTGGAGTTCTTCGCC
CACCCCAACTTGTTTATTGCAGCTTATAATGGTTACAAATAAAGCAATAGCATCACAAATTTCACAAATA
AAGCATTTTTTTCACTGCATTCTAGTTGTGGTTTGTCCAAACTCATCAATGTATCTTATCATGTCTGTAT
ACCGTCGACCTCTAGCTAGAGCTTGGCGTAATCATGGTCATAGCTGTTTCCTGTGTGAAATTGTTATCCG
CTCACAATTCCACACAACATACGAGCCGGAAGCATAAAGTGTAAAGCCTGGGGTGCCTAATGAGTGAGCT
AACTCACATTAATTGCGTTGCGCTCACTGCCCGCTTTCCAGTCGGGAAACCTGTCGTGCCAGCTGCATTA
ATGAATCGGCCAACGCGCGGGGAGAGGCGGTTTGCGTATTGGGCGCT
Features (pLannotate 1.2.2; 24 found; start..end, strand, type, name):
    182..770     -  rep_origin     ori: high-copy-number ColE1/pMB1/pBR322/pUC origin of replication
    941..1801    -  CDS            AmpR: β-lactamase; bla; confers resistance to ampicillin, carbenicillin, and related antibiotics
   1802..1906    -  promoter       AmpR promoter: bla
   1965..2017    -  misc_feature   bom (fragment): basis of mobility region from pBR322
   2172..2551    +  enhancer       CMV enhancer: human cytomegalovirus immediate early enhancer
   2552..2755    +  promoter       CMV promoter: human cytomegalovirus (CMV) immediate early promoter
   2751..2784    +  LTR            5' LTR (truncated) (fragment): truncated 5' long terminal repeat (LTR) from HIV-1
   2800..2818    +  promoter       T7 promoter: promoter for bacteriophage T7 RNA polymerase
   2840..2863    +  CDS            3xMyc (fragment): 3 tandem Myc epitope tags
   2918..4189    +  CDS            SKP2: SKP2_HUMAN - Also known as FBXL1. Experimental evidence at protein level: Swiss-Prot protein existence level 1. Through the ubiquitin-mediated proteasomal degradation of hepatitis C virus non-structural protein 5A, has an antiviral activity towards that virus. From Homo sapiens (Human).
   4247..4434    +  terminator     ADH1 terminator: S. cerevisiae ADH1; transcription terminator for the S. cerevisiae alcohol dehydrogenase 1 (ADH1) gene
   4441..4648    -  rep_origin     ARS1 (fragment): S. cerevisiae autonomously replicating sequence ARS1
   4677..4695    -  promoter       SP6 promoter: promoter for bacteriophage SP6 RNA polymerase
   4721..4945    +  polyA_signal   bGH poly(A) signal: bovine growth hormone polyadenylation signal
   4949..4970    +  promoter       SV40 promoter (fragment): SV40 enhancer and early promoter
   4991..5419    +  rep_origin     f1 ori (sequence partly withheld): f1 bacteriophage origin of replication; arrow indicates direction of (+) strand synthesis
   5433..5762    +  promoter       SV40 promoter: SV40 enhancer and early promoter
   5829..6620    +  CDS            neo: KKA2_KLEPN - Also known as kan, nptII. Experimental evidence at protein level: Swiss-Prot protein existence level 1. Resistance to kanamycin, neomycin, paromomycin, ribostamycin, butirosin and gentamicin B. From Klebsiella pneumoniae.
   6644..6802    +  CDS            ble (fragment): BLE_KLEPN - Experimental evidence at protein level: Swiss-Prot protein existence level 1. Binding protein with a strong affinity to the bleomycin family of antibiotics. Binds to CL990; an antimitotic-antibiotic compound. From Klebsiella pneumoniae.
   6797..6918    +  polyA_signal   SV40 poly(A) signal: SV40 polyadenylation signal
   6991..7007    -  protein_bind   lac operator: The lac repressor binds to the lac operator to inhibit transcription in E. coli. This inhibition can be relieved by adding lactose or isopropyl-β-D-thiogalactopyranoside (IPTG). lac repressor encoded by lacI
   7015..7045    -  promoter       lac promoter: promoter for the E. coli lac operon
   7060..7081    -  protein_bind   CAP binding site: CAP binding activates transcription in the presence of cAMP. E. coli catabolite activator protein
   7094..7186    -  CDS            lacI (fragment): lac repressor; lacI; The lac repressor binds to the lac operator to inhibit transcription in E. coli. This inhibition can be relieved by adding lactose or isopropyl-β-D-thiogalactopyranoside (IPTG).
