[The description below was written by a language model from this plasmid's Addgene catalogue record and pLannotate feature annotations shown in this document.]
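Description:
pcDNA3-myc-Skp2 is a mammalian expression plasmid built on the pcDNA3 backbone that encodes human S-phase kinase-associated protein 2 (SKP2, also called p45 or FBXL1), the F-box substrate-recognition subunit of an SCF-type cullin ubiquitin ligase, with an N-terminal myc epitope tag supplied by the backbone. It is propagated in E. coli at high copy from a ColE1/pUC-type origin under ampicillin selection (AmpR with its bla promoter). It also carries an f1 origin for single-stranded DNA production. For stable selection in mammalian cells, an SV40 enhancer/early promoter drives the neomycin phosphotransferase gene, followed by an SV40 poly(A) signal, conferring G418 resistance.

The expression cassette consists of the CMV immediate-early enhancer and promoter, a T7 promoter, the myc tag, the SKP2 coding sequence cloned between EcoRI and HindIII sites, and the bovine growth hormone poly(A) signal. The flanking T7 and SP6 promoters serve as sequencing primer sites, and T7 can also support in vitro transcription of the sense strand. The annotation also detects a yeast ADH1 terminator and an ARS1 fragment between the insert and the SP6 promoter. The record does not explain these, but they may be sequence carried over from an earlier vector along with the insert. The short hits to an HIV-1 LTR, ble and lacI are small fragments.

According to the depositor, the 436-amino-acid insert was PCR-amplified from a HeLa cell library and does not exactly match reference Skp2. It joins the first 12 residues of one reference sequence, including a primer-derived H2D change, to residues 1–424 of another, and carries an F343I substitution. The associated publication concerns in vitro ubiquitination of E2F1 by ROC-cullin ligases, consistent with use for expressing and detecting or immunoprecipitating tagged Skp2.
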