Addgene plasmid #19947: pcDNA3-myc-Skp2
Depositing lab: Yue Xiong. Depositing organization: University of North Carolina at Chapel Hill. Publication: Phosphorylation- and Skp1-independent in vitro ubiquitination of E2F1 by multiple ROC-cullin ligases. Ohta T, Xiong Y. Cancer Res. 2001 Feb 15. 61(4):1347-53. PubMed 11245432.
Backbone
  Vector backbone: pcDNA3
  Backbone manufacturer: Invitrogen
  Backbone size w/o insert (bp): 5437
  Vector type: Mammalian Expression
  Selectable markers: Neomycin (select with G418)
Growth in bacteria
  Bacterial resistance: Ampicillin, 100 μg/mL
  Growth temperature: 37°C
  Growth strain: DH5alpha
  Copy number: High Copy
Gene/Insert
  Gene/Insert name: S-phase kinase-associated protein 2 (p45) (alt names: Skp2; p45)
  Species: H. sapiens (human)
  Insert size (bp): 1305
  Entrez Gene: SKP2 (a.k.a. FBL1, FBXL1, FLB1, p45)
  Tag / fusion protein: myc (N terminal on backbone)
  Cloning method: Restriction Enzyme; 5′ cloning site EcoRI (not destroyed); 3′ cloning site HindIII (not destroyed)
  Sequencing primers: 5′ T7; 3′ SP6
Terms and licenses: Academic/Nonprofit Terms; Industry Terms: Not Available to Industry
Depositor comments: Please note that the 436 amino acid Skp2 insert in this plasmid does not exactly match GenBank reference sequences for Skp2. The Skp2 insert was PCR amplified from a HeLa cell library and appears to be a combination of the first 12 amino acids of reference sequence AAC50242.1 (containing a H2D mutation due to the primer used for cloning) followed by amino acids 1-424 of NP_005974.2, with a F343I mutation (numbering according to 436aa Skp2).
How to cite: pcDNA3-myc-Skp2 was a gift from Yue Xiong (Addgene plasmid # 19947 ; http://n2t.net/addgene:19947 ; RRID:Addgene_19947)
