>Addgene plasmid #19947 | pcDNA3-myc-Skp2 | addgene partial sequence | sequence record 70784 | BGH-rev 5'-TAGAAGGCACAGTCGAGG-3'
ATAGAATAGGGCCCTCTAGATGCATGCTCGAGAAGCTTACATTTTATGTTAGCTGGTGGACTGACGCCAG
AAAATGTTGGTGATGCGCTTAGATTAAATGGCGTTATTGGTGTTGATGTAAGCGGAGGTGTGGAGACAAA
TGGTGTAAAAGACTCTAACAAAATAGCAAATTTCGTCAAAAATGCTAAGAAATAGGTTATTACTGAGTAG
TATTTATTTAAGTATTGTTTGTGCACTTGCCGGCATGCCGGTAGAGGTGTGGTCAATAAGAGCGACCTCA
TGCTATACCTGAGAAAGCAACCTGACCTACAGGAAAGAGTTACTCAAGAATAAGAATTTTCGTTTTAAAA
CCTAAGAGTCACTTTAAAATTTGTATACACTTATTTTTTTTATAACTTATTTAATAATAAAAATCATAAA
TCATAAGAAATTCGCCCGGAATTAGCTTGGCTGCAGAGCTCGTCGAGACACCATCCTGCAATAAATACTT
CATAGACAACTGGGCTTTTGCAGTGTCAGTCGGCATTTGATGCCCCATATCTCCTGGTTCTTTTTGTTGC
CAATAGTTGGCCTGGCAATGGTGGTGAAATGGGAGCAATTAATCTGTAGATGAGGAAGGGCTTCCTTTAA
CAGTTGAAGGGTACCATCTGGCACGATTCCAAAAACTTGTAGTGTTTTTAGTGTGGGAATTTCTCCAAGT
TCAAGTAAAGTTTCAGGTATTATATCATAGCACCGACTGAGTGATAGGTGTTGGAGGTAGTTGAGCTGGA
AAATTTCCTGAAAGCAGTCATTCTTTAGCATGACACTATCACTTAAGTCTAGATGGACAAGATTGGGGCA
TCTTCTAACTAAAGTAGAGAGATCTGATTTCTGGAGATTCTTTCTGTAGCCGCTAAGATTCAGCTGGGTG
ATGGTCTCTGACACATGCGCAACAGCCACCTGTACATGCTTTTCAGTGAAATCAAAACACCAGGAGAGGT
TCAGCTCATCCAGTCTGGAACAGCTG
