>Addgene plasmid #19947 | pcDNA3-myc-Skp2 | addgene partial sequence | sequence record 70785 | CMV-F 5'-CGCAAATGGGCGGTAGGCGTG-3'
TAGAGAACCCACTGCTTACTGGCTTATCGAAATTAATACGACTCACTATAGGGAGACCCAAGCTATGGAG
CAAAAGCTCATCTCAGAGGAAGATCTGGAATTCCCGGGGATCCCCATGGACGTATTTAAAACTCCCGGGC
CTGCGGACGCTATGCACAGGAAGCACCTCCAGGAGATTCCAGACCTGAGTAGCAACGTTGCCACCAGCTT
CACGTGGGGATGGGATTCCAGCAAGACTTCTGAACTGCTGTCAGGCATGGGGGTCTCCGCCCTGGAGAAA
GAGGAGCCCGACAGTGAGAACATCCCCCAGGAACTGCTCTCAAACCTGGGCCACCCGGAGAGCCCCCCAC
GGAAACGGCTGAAGAGCAAAGGGAGTGACAAAGACTTTGTGATTGTCCGCAGGCCTAAGCTAAATCGAGA
GAACTTTCCAGGTGTTTCATGGGACTCCCTTCCGGATGAGCTGCTCTTGGGAATCTTTTCCTGTCTGTGC
CTCCCTGAGCTGCTAAAGGTCTCTGGTGTTTGTAAGAGGTGGTATCGCCTAGCGTCTGATGAGTCTCTAT
GGCAGACCTTAGACCTCACAGGTAAAAATCTGCACCCGGATGTGACTGGTCGGTTGCTGTCTCAAGGGGT
GATTGCCTTCCGCTGCCCACGATCATTTATGGACCAACCATTGGCTGAACATTTCAGCCCTTTTCGTGTA
CAGCACATGGACCTATCGAACTCAGTTATAGAAGTGTCCACCCTCCACGGCATACTGTCTCAGTGTTCCA
AGTTGCAGAATCTAAGCCTGGAAGGCCTGCGGCTTTCGGATCCCATTGTCAATACTCTCGCAAAAAACTC
AAATTTAGTGCGACTTAACCTTTCTGGGTGTTCTGGATTCTCTGAATTTGCCC
