>Addgene plasmid #19947 | pcDNA3-myc-Skp2 | depositor partial sequence | sequence record 128314 | Myc-Skp2 insert
ATGGAGCAAAAGCTCATCTCAGAGGAAGATCTGGAATTCCCGGGGATCCCCATGGACGTATTTAAAACTC
CCGGGCCTGCGGACGCTATGCACAGGAAGCACCTCCAGGAGATTCCAGACCTGAGTAGCAACGTTGCCAC
CAGCTTCACGTGGGGATGGGATTCCAGCAAGACTTCTGAACTGCTGTCAGGCATGGGGGTCTCCGCCCTG
GAGAAAGAGGAGCCCGACAGTGAGAACATCCCCCAGGAACTGCTCTCAAACCTGGGCCACCCGGAGAGCC
CCCCACGGAAACGGCTGAAGAGCAAAGGGAGTGACAAAGACTTTGTGATTGTCCGCAGGCCTAAGCTAAA
TCGAGAGAACTTTCCAGGTGTTTCATGGGACTCCCTTCCGGATGAGCTGCTCTTGGGAATCTTTTCCTGT
CTGTGCCTCCCTGAGCTGCTAAAGGTCTCTGGTGTTTGTAAGAGGTGGTATCGCCTAGCGTCTGATGAGT
CTCTATGGCAGACCTTAGACCTCACAGGTAAAAATCTGCACCCGGATGTGACTGGTCGGTTGCTGTCTCA
AGGGGTGATTGCCTTCCGCTGCCCACGATCATTTATGGACCAACCATTGGCTGAACATTTCAGCCCTTTT
CGTGTACAGCACATGGACCTATCGAACTCAGTTATAGAAGTGTCCACCCTCCACGGCATACTGTCTCAGT
GTTCCAAGTTGCAGAATCTAAGCCTGGAAGGCCTGCGGCTTTCGGATCCCATTGTCAATACTCTCGCAAA
AAACTCAAATTTAGTGCGACTTAACCTTTCTGGGTGTTCTGGATTCTCTGAATTTGCCCTGCAGACTTTG
CTAAGCAGCTGTTCCAGACTGGATGAGCTGAACCTCTCCTGGTGTTTTGATTTCACTGAAAAGCATGTAC
AGGTGGCTGTTGCGCATGTGTCAGAGACCATCACCCAGCTGAATCTTAGCGGCTACAGAAAGAATCTCCA
GAAATCAGATCTCTCTACTTTAGTTAGAAGATGCCCCAATCTTGTCCATCTAGACTTAAGTGATAGTGTC
ATGCTAAAGAATGACTGCTTTCAGGAAATTTTCCAGCTCAACTACCTCCAACACCTATCACTCAGTCGGT
GCTATGATATAATACCTGAAACTTTACTTGAACTTGGAGAAATTCCCACACTAAAAACACTACAAGTTTT
TGGAATCGTGCCAGATGGTACCCTTCAACTGTTAAAGGAAGCCCTTCCTCATCTACAGATTAATTGCTCC
CATTTCACCACCATTGCCAGGCCAACTATTGGCAACAAAAAGAACCAGGAGATATGGGGCATCAAATGCC
GACTGACACTGCAAAAGCCCAGTTGTCTATGA
