>Addgene plasmid #19947 | pcDNA3-myc-Skp2 | addgene partial sequence | sequence record 130095 | pHybLex_rev 5'-GAGTCACTTTAAAATTTGTATACAC-3'
TATTTATAATAAAAATCATAAATCATAAGAAATTCGCCCGGAATTAGCTTGGCTGCAGAGCTCGTCGAGA
CACCATCCTGCAATAAATACTTCATAGACAACTGGGCTTTTGCAGTGTCAGTCGGCATTTGATGCCCCAT
ATCTCCTGGTTCTTTTTGTTGCCAATAGTTGGCCTGGCAATGGTGGTGAAATGGGAGCAATTAATCTGTA
GATGAGGAAGGGCTTCCTTTAACAGTTGAAGGGTACCATCTGGCACGATTCCAAAAACTTGTAGTGTTTT
TAGTGTGGGAATTTCTCCAAGTTCAAGTAAAGTTTCAGGTATTATATCATAGCACCGACTGAGTGATAGG
TGTTGGAGGTAGTTGAGCTGGAAAATTTCCTGAAAGCAGTCATTCTTTAGCATGACACTATCACTTAAGT
CTAGATGGACAAGATTGGGGCATCTTCTAACTAAAGTAGAGAGATCTGATTTCTGGAGATTCTTTCTGTA
GCCGCTAAGATTCAGCTGGGTGATGGTCTCTGACACATGCGCAACAGCCACCTGTACATGCTTTTCAGTG
AAATCAAAACACCAGGAGAGGTTCAGCTCATCCAGTCTGGAACAGCTGCTTAGCAAAGTCTGCAGGGCAA
ATTCAGAGAATCCAGAACACCCAGAAAGGTTAAGTCGCACTAAATTTGAGTTTTTTGCGAGAGTATTGAC
AATGGGATCCGAAAGCCGCAGGCCTTCCAGGCTTAGATTCTGCAACTTGGAACACTGAGACAGTATGCCG
TGGAGGGTGGACACTTCTATAACTGAGTTCGATAGGTCCATGTGCTGTACACGAAAAGGGCTGAAATGTT
CAGCCAATGGTTGGTCCATAAATGATCGTGGGCAGCGGAAGGCAATCACCCCTTGAGACAGCAACCGACC
AGTCACATCCGGGTGCAGATTTTTACCTGTGAGGTCTAAGGTCTGCCATA
